>Addgene plasmid #204960 | TaraACR1-pmCherry-C1 | addgene full sequence | sequence record 405397 | Addgene NGS Result
GCTAATCCTGTTACCAGTGGCTGCTGCCAGTGGCGATAAGTCGTGTCTTACCGGGTTGGACTCAAGACGA
TAGTTACCGGATAAGGCGCAGCGGTCGGGCTGAACGGGGGGTTCGTGCACACAGCCCAGCTTGGAGCGAA
CGACCTACACCGAACTGAGATACCTACAGCGTGAGCTATGAGAAAGCGCCACGCTTCCCGAAGGGAGAAA
GGCGGACAGGTATCCGGTAAGCGGCAGGGTCGGAACAGGAGAGCGCACGAGGGAGCTTCCAGGGGGAAAC
GCCTGGTATCTTTATAGTCCTGTCGGGTTTCGCCACCTCTGACTTGAGCGTCGATTTTTGTGATGCTCGT
CAGGGGGGCGGAGCCTATGGAAAAACGCCAGCAACGCGGCCTTTTTACGGTTCCTGGCCTTTTGCTGGCC
TTTTGCTCACATGTTCTTTCCTGCGTTATCCCCTGATTCTGTGGATAACCGTATTACCGCCATGCATTAG
TTATTAATAGTAATCAATTCATTAGTTCATAGCCCATATATGGAGTTCCGCGTTACATAACTTACGGTAA
ATGGCCCGCCTGGCTGACCGCCCAACGACCCCCGCCCATTGACGTCAATAATGACGTATGTTCCCATAGT
AACGCCAATAGGGACTTTCCATTGACGTCAATGGGTGGAGTATTTACGGTAAACTGCCCACTTGGCAGTA
CATCAAGTGTATCATATGCCAAGTACGCCCCCTATTGACGTCAATGACGGTAAATGGCCCGCCTGGCATT
ATGCCCAGTACATGACCTTATGGGACTTTCCTACTTGGCAGTACATCTACGTATTAGTCATCGCTATTAC
CATGGTGATGCGGTTTTGGCAGTACATCAATGGGCGTGGATAGCGGTTTGACTCACGGGGATTTCCAAGT
CTCCACCCCATTGACGTCAATGGGAGTTTGTTTTGGCACCAAAATCAACGGGACTTTCCAAAATGTCGTA
ACAACTCCGCCCCATTGACGCAAATGGGCGGTAGGCGTGTACGGTGGGAGGTCTATATAAGCAGAGCTGG
TTTAGTGAACCGTCAGATCCGCTAGCCACCATGACCAGCACAGTGATCGCCAGGTCCATCGTGGTGGTCA
TCTCTGTGCTGCAGTTCCTGGGCCTGCTGATGCAGCTGCCCAACGTGAAGTGGCTGTCCCTGTATGTGCC
TCTGCTGGAGGCCTGCATCTACTTTGCCGGCATCGTGGTGCCTGGCAACGGCTCTATCATGCTGAATAGC
GGCGTGCAGCTGCCACTGATGAAGTATTGCGGCTGGTTCGTGACCGTGCCAGTGCTGCTGCTGCAGCTGT
GCAGGCTGCCCAATAAGTTTAAGGACAGAAGCGATAAGACCTCCGCCCTGATCGTGGAGAACCAGCTGAT
GCTGACATTCGGCCTGGGCAGCTCCGCCCTGGGAAATTCTGTGAGCGGCTGCATCCTGTTTGTGATCGCC
ACCCTGATCGGCCTGAAGCTGTATTTCCGGGTGTTTGAGATCTGTAAGCTGACAATCCTGGAGATGGACC
ACCCCAAGGCCTACGAGCGCCACAAGTTCGTGATCAAGTTTCTGTTCTTTATCTTCTATCTGTCCTGGTC
TCTGTTCCCTCTGTCCCAGTTTCTGTACTCTATCCTGAACAATATCAACGAGAAGGACGACCTGGTCATC
CACGTGATCGCCGACCTGATCAGCAAGAATATGTTCGGCCTGGTGCTGTACTATTACGTGTTTAAGCTGA
AGCCCGATGGACCGGTGGTGAGCAAGGGCGAGGAGGATAACATGGCCATCATCAAGGAGTTCATGCGCTT
CAAGGTGCACATGGAGGGCTCCGTGAACGGCCACGAGTTCGAGATCGAGGGCGAGGGCGAGGGCCGCCCC
TACGAGGGCACCCAGACCGCCAAGCTGAAGGTGACCAAGGGTGGCCCCCTGCCCTTCGCCTGGGACATCC
TGTCCCCTCAGTTCATGTACGGCTCCAAGGCCTACGTGAAGCACCCCGCCGACATCCCCGACTACTTGAA
GCTGTCCTTCCCCGAGGGCTTCAAGTGGGAGCGCGTGATGAACTTCGAGGACGGCGGCGTGGTGACCGTG
ACCCAGGACTCCTCCCTGCAGGACGGCGAGTTCATCTACAAGGTGAAGCTGCGCGGCACCAACTTCCCCT
CCGACGGCCCCGTAATGCAGAAGAAGACCATGGGCTGGGAGGCCTCCTCCGAGCGGATGTACCCCGAGGA
CGGCGCCCTGAAGGGCGAGATCAAGCAGAGGCTGAAGCTGAAGGACGGCGGCCACTACGACGCTGAGGTC
AAGACCACCTACAAGGCCAAGAAGCCCGTGCAGCTGCCCGGCGCCTACAACGTCAACATCAAGTTGGACA
TCACCTCCCACAACGAGGACTACACCATCGTGGAACAGTACGAACGCGCCGAGGGCCGCCACTCCACCGG
CGGCATGGACGAGCTGTACAAGTAAGAGCTCAAGCTTCGAATTCTGCAGTCGACGGTACCGCGGGCCCGG
GATCCACCGGATCTAGATAACTGATCATAATCAGCCATACCACATTTGTAGAGGTTTTACTTGCTTTAAA
AAACCTCCCACACCTCCCCCTGAACCTGAAACATAAAATGAATGCAATTGTTGTTGTTAACTTGTTTATT
GCAGCTTATAATGGTTACAAATAAAGCAATAGCATCACAAATTTCACAAATAAAGCATTTTTTTCACTGC
ATTCTAGTTGTGGTTTGTCCAAACTCATCAATGTATCTTAACGCGTAAATTGTAAGCGTTAATATTTTGT
TAAAATTCGCGTTAAATTTTTGTTAAATCAGCTCATTTTTTAACCAATAGGCCGAAATCGGCAAAATCCC
TTATAAATCAAAAGAATAGACCGAGATAGGGT
[37 nt withheld, positions 2903-2939]
AAAGAACGTGGACTCCAACGTCAAAGG
[49 nt withheld, positions 2967-3015]
T
[91 nt withheld, positions 3017-3107]
G
[124 nt withheld, positions 3109-3232]
CAGGTGGCACTTTTCGGGGAAATGTGCGCGGAACCCCTATTTGTTTATTTTTCTAAATACATTCAAATAT
GTATCCGCTCATGAGACAATAACCCTGATAAATGCTTCAATAATATTGAAAAAGGAAGAGTCCTGAGGCG
GAAAGAACCAGCTGTGGAATGTGTGTCAGTTAGGGTGTGGAAAGTCCCCAGGCTCCCCAGCAGGCAGAAG
TATGCAAAGCATGCATCTCAATTAGTCAGCAACCAGGTGTGGAAAGTCCCCAGGCTCCCCAGCAGGCAGA
AGTATGCAAAGCATGCATCTCAATTAGTCAGCAACCATAGTCCCGCCCCTAACTCCGCCCATCCCGCCCC
TAACTCCGCCCAGTTCCGCCCATTCTCCGCCCCATGGCTGACTAATTTTTTTTATTTATGCAGAGGCCGA
GGCCGCCTCGGCCTCTGAGCTATTCCAGAAGTAGTGAGGAGGCTTTTTTGGAGGCCTAGGCTTTTGCAAA
GATCGATCAAGAGACAGGATGAGGATCGTTTCGCATGATTGAACAAGATGGATTGCACGCAGGTTCTCCG
GCCGCTTGGGTGGAGAGGCTATTCGGCTATGACTGGGCACAACAGACAATCGGCTGCTCTGATGCCGCCG
TGTTCCGGCTGTCAGCGCAGGGGCGCCCGGTTCTTTTTGTCAAGACCGACCTGTCCGGTGCCCTGAATGA
ACTGCAAGACGAGGCAGCGCGGCTATCGTGGCTGGCCACGACGGGCGTTCCTTGCGCAGCTGTGCTCGAC
GTTGTCACTGAAGCGGGAAGGGACTGGCTGCTATTGGGCGAAGTGCCGGGGCAGGATCTCCTGTCATCTC
ACCTTGCTCCTGCCGAGAAAGTATCCATCATGGCTGATGCAATGCGGCGGCTGCATACGCTTGATCCGGC
TACCTGCCCATTCGACCACCAAGCGAAACATCGCATCGAGCGAGCACGTACTCGGATGGAAGCCGGTCTT
GTCGATCAGGATGATCTGGACGAAGAGCATCAGGGGCTCGCGCCAGCCGAACTGTTCGCCAGGCTCAAGG
CGAGCATGCCCGACGGCGAGGATCTCGTCGTGACCCATGGCGATGCCTGCTTGCCGAATATCATGGTGGA
AAATGGCCGCTTTTCTGGATTCATCGACTGTGGCCGGCTGGGTGTGGCGGACCGCTATCAGGACATAGCG
TTGGCTACCCGTGATATTGCTGAAGAGCTTGGCGGCGAATGGGCTGACCGCTTCCTCGTGCTTTACGGTA
TCGCCGCTCCCGATTCGCAGCGCATCGCCTTCTATCGCCTTCTTGACGAGTTCTTCTGAGCGGGACTCTG
GGGTTCGAAATGACCGACCAAGCGACGCCCAACCTGCCATCACGAGATTTCGATTCCACCGCCGCCTTCT
ATGAAAGGTTGGGCTTCGGAATCGTTTTCCGGGACGCCGGCTGGATGATCCTCCAGCGCGGGGATCTCAT
GCTGGAGTTCTTCGCCCACCCTAGGGGGAGGCTAACTGAAACACGGAAGGAGACAATACCGGAAGGAACC
CGCGCTATGACGGCAATAAAAAGACAGAATAAAACGCACGGTGTTGGGTCGTTTGTTCATAAACGCGGGG
TTCGGTCCCAGGGCTGGCACTCTGTCGATACCCCACCGAGACCCCATTGGGGCCAATACGCCCGCGTTTC
TTCCTTTTCCCCACCCCACCCCCCAAGTTCGGGTGAAGGCCCAGGGCTCGCAGCCAACGTCGGGGCGGCA
GGCCCTGCCATAGCCTCAGGTTACTCATATATACTTTAGATTGATTTAAAACTTCATTTTTAATTTAAAA
GGATCTAGGTGAAGATCCTTTTTGATAATCTCATGACCAAAATCCCTTAACGTGAGTTTTCGTTCCACTG
AGCGTCAGACCCCGTAGAAAAGATCAAAGGATCTTCTTGAGATCCTTTTTTTCTGCGCGTAATCTGCTGC
TTGCAAACAAAAAAACCACCGCTACCAGCGGTGGTTTGTTTGCCGGATCAAGAGCTACCAACTCTTTTTC
CGAAGGTAACTGGCTTCAGCAGAGCGCAGATACCAAATACTGTTCTTCTAGTGTAGCCGTAGTTAGGCCA
CCACTTCAAGAACTCTGTAGCACCGCCTACATACCTCGCTCT
Features (pLannotate 1.2.2; 14 found; start..end, strand, type, name):
    541..844     +  enhancer       CMV enhancer: human cytomegalovirus immediate early enhancer
    845..1048    +  promoter       CMV promoter: human cytomegalovirus (CMV) immediate early promoter
   1766..2474    +  CDS            mCherry (fragment): monomeric derivative of DsRed fluorescent protein (Shaner et al., 2004) mammalian codon-optimized
   2476..2525    +  misc_feature   MCS (fragment): multiple cloning site
   2542..2626    +  CDS            large T antigen (fragment): large T antigen from SV40 (simian virus 40)
   2649..2770    +  polyA_signal   SV40 poly(A) signal: SV40 polyadenylation signal
   2804..3232    -  rep_origin     f1 ori (sequence partly withheld): f1 bacteriophage origin of replication; arrow indicates direction of (+) strand synthesis
   3259..3363    +  promoter       AmpR promoter: bla
   3365..3722    +  promoter       SV40 promoter: SV40 enhancer and early promoter
   3757..4551    +  CDS            NeoR/KanR: aminoglycoside phosphotransferase from Tn5; aph(3')-II (or nptII); confers resistance to neomycin, kanamycin, and G418 (Geneticin®)
   4572..4724    +  CDS            ble (fragment): BLE_KLEPN - Experimental evidence at protein level: Swiss-Prot protein existence level 1. Binding protein with a strong affinity to the bleomycin family of antibiotics. Binds to CL990; an antimitotic-antibiotic compound. From Klebsiella pneumoniae.
   4783..4830    +  polyA_signal   HSV TK poly(A) signal: herpes simplex virus thymidine kinase polyadenylation signal (Cole and Stacy, 1985)
   4921..4937    -  polyA_signal   bGH poly(A) signal (fragment): bovine growth hormone polyadenylation signal
   5159..373     +  rep_origin     ori (across the origin): high-copy-number ColE1/pMB1/pBR322/pUC origin of replication
