[The description below was written by a language model from this plasmid's Addgene catalogue record and pLannotate feature annotations shown in this document.]
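Description:
TaraACR1-pmCherry-C1 is a mammalian expression plasmid built on the pEGFP-C1 backbone, with mCherry in place of the original fluorescent protein. It is designed to produce TaraACR1 fused to mCherry in mammalian cells. The name and the associated publication identify TaraACR1 as an anion-conducting channelrhodopsin, a light-gated chloride-permeable channel studied for optogenetic inhibition. The record lists its source species as unknown. The insert of about 680 bp was cloned between NheI and BshTI sites, downstream of the human CMV immediate-early enhancer and promoter and directly upstream of mCherry, so the fluorescent protein sits at the C terminus of the channel. The automated feature table does not annotate the TaraACR1 coding region itself, but the unannotated gap between the CMV promoter and mCherry matches its expected position. A remnant of the multiple cloning site follows mCherry, and the transcript is terminated by the SV40 polyadenylation signal.

In bacteria the plasmid replicates from a high-copy pUC-type ColE1 origin, and it also carries an f1 origin for single-stranded DNA production. A single Tn5 aminoglycoside phosphotransferase gene (NeoR/KanR) provides selection in both hosts. A bacterial bla-type promoter drives it for kanamycin resistance in E. coli, and the SV40 enhancer/early promoter drives it for G418 selection in mammalian cells, with an HSV TK polyadenylation signal downstream. The short large T antigen, ble and bGH poly(A) fragments in the annotation are probably incidental sequence matches within the backbone rather than functional elements.

The construct is suited to transient or stable transfection of cultured cells. The mCherry signal reports expression and membrane localisation of the channel, for example to identify cells for electrophysiological characterisation of its photocurrents.
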