Addgene plasmid #204960: TaraACR1-pmCherry-C1
Purpose: Expression of TaraACR1 in fusion with mCherry in mammalian cells
Depositing lab: Peter Hegemann. Depositing organization: Humboldt-Universitaet zu Berlin. Publication: Robust optogenetic inhibition with red-light-sensitive anion-conducting channelrhodopsins. Oppermann J, Rozenberg A, Fabrin T, Gonzalez-Cabrera C, Parker R, Beja O, Prigge M, Hegemann P. eLife. 2024 Oct 14;12:RP90100. doi: 10.7554/eLife.90100. PubMed 39401075.
Backbone
  Vector backbone: pEGFP-C1
  Backbone size w/o insert (bp): 3986
  Total vector size (bp): 5381
  Vector type: Mammalian Expression
  Selectable markers: Neomycin (select with G418)
Growth in bacteria
  Bacterial resistance: Kanamycin, 50 μg/mL
  Growth temperature: 37°C
  Growth strain: DH5alpha
  Copy number: High Copy
Gene/Insert
  Gene/Insert name: TaraACR1
  Species: unknown
  Insert size (bp): 678
  Promoter: CMV (+ enhancer)
  Tag / fusion protein: mCherry (C terminal on insert)
  Cloning method: Restriction Enzyme; 5′ cloning site NheI (not destroyed); 3′ cloning site BshTI (not destroyed)
  Sequencing primers: 5′ CMV-fwd: GCAAATGGGCGGTAGGCGT; 3′ EGFP-C1-rev: AACCATTATAAGCTGCAATAAAC
Terms and licenses: Academic/Nonprofit Terms; Industry Terms: Not Available to Industry
Depositor comments: Please visit https://doi.org/10.1101/2023.06.09.544329 for bioRxiv preprint.
How to cite: TaraACR1-pmCherry-C1 was a gift from Peter Hegemann (Addgene plasmid # 204960 ; http://n2t.net/addgene:204960 ; RRID:Addgene_204960)
