>Addgene plasmid #204960 | TaraACR1-pmCherry-C1 | depositor partial sequence | sequence record 398414 | TaraACR1
ATGACCAGCACAGTGATCGCCAGGTCCATCGTGGTGGTCATCTCTGTGCTGCAGTTCCTGGGCCTGCTGA
TGCAGCTGCCCAACGTGAAGTGGCTGTCCCTGTATGTGCCTCTGCTGGAGGCCTGCATCTACTTTGCCGG
CATCGTGGTGCCTGGCAACGGCTCTATCATGCTGAATAGCGGCGTGCAGCTGCCACTGATGAAGTATTGC
GGCTGGTTCGTGACCGTGCCAGTGCTGCTGCTGCAGCTGTGCAGGCTGCCCAATAAGTTTAAGGACAGAA
GCGATAAGACCTCCGCCCTGATCGTGGAGAACCAGCTGATGCTGACATTCGGCCTGGGCAGCTCCGCCCT
GGGAAATTCTGTGAGCGGCTGCATCCTGTTTGTGATCGCCACCCTGATCGGCCTGAAGCTGTATTTCCGG
GTGTTTGAGATCTGTAAGCTGACAATCCTGGAGATGGACCACCCCAAGGCCTACGAGCGCCACAAGTTCG
TGATCAAGTTTCTGTTCTTTATCTTCTATCTGTCCTGGTCTCTGTTCCCTCTGTCCCAGTTTCTGTACTC
TATCCTGAACAATATCAACGAGAAGGACGACCTGGTCATCCACGTGATCGCCGACCTGATCAGCAAGAAT
ATGTTCGGCCTGGTGCTGTACTATTACGTGTTTAAGCTGAAGCCCGAT
